Addgene plasmid #47144: TAL3425
Depositing lab: Keith Joung. Depositing organization: Massachusetts General Hospital. Publication: Targeted gene disruption in somatic zebrafish cells using engineered TALENs. Sander JD, Cade L, Khayter C, Reyon D, Peterson RT, Joung JK, Yeh JR. Nat Biotechnol. 2011 Aug 5;29(8):697-8. doi: 10.1038/nbt.1934. PubMed 21822241.
Backbone
  Vector backbone: JDS71
  Backbone manufacturer: Addgene plasmid #32287
  Backbone size w/o insert (bp): 6447
  Vector type: Mammalian Expression ; T7
Growth in bacteria
  Bacterial resistance: Ampicillin, 100 μg/mL
  Growth temperature: 37°C
  Growth strain: XL1 Blue
  Copy number: High Copy
Gene/Insert
  Gene/Insert name: ZebrafishCommunity-dyrk1aa-right (alt name: dyrk1aa)
  Species: D. rerio (zebrafish)
  Insert size (bp): 1430
  Promoter: CMV
  Tag / fusion protein: 3X Flag (N terminal on backbone); WT FOKI (C terminal on backbone)
  Cloning method: Restriction Enzyme; 5′ cloning site BsmBI (destroyed during cloning); 3′ cloning site BsmBI (destroyed during cloning)
  Sequencing primers: 5′ CMV-F; 3′ BGH-rev
Terms and licenses: Academic/Nonprofit Terms; Industry Terms: Not Available to Industry
Depositor comments: Target binding site: TACAGGTTATAGGACAGC It is strongly recommended that users perform a diagnostic digest to verify this plasmid prior to use. For example, a double digest of the plasmid with BamHI and KpnI should result in two bands at 2.3kb and 5.8kb.
How to cite: TAL3425 was a gift from Keith Joung (Addgene plasmid # 47144)
