[The description below was written by a language model from this plasmid's Addgene catalogue record.]
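Description:
TAL3425 is a TALEN expression plasmid encoding the right-hand monomer of a nuclease pair directed against the zebrafish (D. rerio) gene dyrk1aa. It is built on the JDS71 backbone, a roughly 6.4 kb vector classed as mammalian expression with a T7 element. It is maintained in E. coli as a high-copy plasmid under ampicillin selection. The record includes no feature table, so the origin of replication and other backbone details are not itemised. The use of a BGH reverse sequencing primer suggests that a BGH polyadenylation region lies downstream of the coding sequence.

The insert, about 1.4 kb, is an engineered array of TAL effector repeats whose order specifies recognition of one half-site in dyrk1aa. It was cloned between two BsmBI sites, which were destroyed in the process. BsmBI is a type IIS enzyme that cuts outside its recognition sequence, so the array joins in frame with the flanking coding sequence supplied by the backbone. That backbone sequence contributes an N-terminal 3X FLAG tag for detection and a C-terminal wild-type FokI cleavage domain. FokI cuts only as a dimer, so this construct must be used with the matching left-hand TALEN, which binds the opposite strand. Together the pair makes a double-strand break in the spacer between the two half-sites, and error-prone repair of the break can yield disrupting indels.

The CMV promoter drives expression in transfected cells. The T7 designation implies that the plasmid can also serve as a template for in vitro transcription, producing mRNA of the kind usually injected into zebrafish embryos, which fits the associated work on targeted gene disruption in somatic zebrafish cells.
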