>Addgene plasmid #47144 | TAL3425 | depositor partial sequence | sequence record 67231 | Insert sequence
ATGGACTACAAAGACCATGACGGTGATTATAAAGATCATGACATCGATTACAAGGATGACGATGACAAGA
TGGCCCCCAAGAAGAAGAGGAAGGTGGGCATTCACCGCGGGGTACCTATGGTGGACTTGAGGACACTCGG
TTATTCGCAACAGCAACAGGAGAAAATCAAGCCTAAGGTCAGGAGCACCGTCGCGCAACACCACGAGGCG
CTTGTGGGGCATGGCTTCACTCATGCGCATATTGTCGCGCTTTCACAGCACCCTGCGGCGCTTGGGACGG
TGGCTGTCAAATACCAAGATATGATTGCGGCCCTGCCCGAAGCCACGCACGAGGCAATTGTAGGGGTCGG
TAAACAGTGGTCGGGAGCGCGAGCACTTGAGGCGCTGCTGACTGTGGCGGGTGAGCTTAGGGGGCCTCCG
CTCCAGCTCGACACCGGGCAGCTGCTGAAGATCGCGAAGAGAGGGGGAGTAACAGCGGTAGAGGCAGTGC
ACGCCTGGCGCAATGCGCTCACCGGGGCCCCCTTGAACCTGACCCCAGACCAGGTAGTCGCAATCGCGTC
GAACATTGGGGGAAAGCAAGCCCTGGAAACCGTGCAAAGGTTGTTGCCGGTCCTTTGTCAAGACCACGGC
CTTACACCGGAGCAAGTCGTGGCCATTGCATCCCACGACGGTGGCAAACAGGCTCTTGAGACGGTTCAGA
GACTTCTCCCAGTTCTCTGTCAAGCCCACGGGCTGACTCCCGATCAAGTTGTAGCGATTGCGTCGAACAT
TGGAGGGAAACAAGCATTGGAGACTGTCCAACGGCTCCTTCCCGTGTTGTGTCAAGCCCACGGTTTGACG
CCTGCACAAGTGGTCGCCATCGCCAACAACAACGGCGGTAAGCAGGCGCTGGAAACAGTACAGCGCCTGC
TGCCTGTACTGTGCCAGGATCATGGACTGACCCCAGACCAGGTAGTCGCAATCGCGAACAATAATGGGGG
AAAGCAAGCCCTGGAAACCGTGCAAAGGTTGTTGCCGGTCCTTTGTCAAGACCACGGCCTTACACCGGAG
CAAGTCGTGGCCATTGCAAGCAATGGGGGTGGCAAACAGGCTCTTGAGACGGTTCAGAGACTTCTCCCAG
TTCTCTGTCAAGCCCACGGGCTGACTCCCGATCAAGTTGTAGCGATTGCGTCCAACGGTGGAGGGAAACA
AGCATTGGAGACTGTCCAACGGCTCCTTCCCGTGTTGTGTCAAGCCCACGGTTTGACGCCTGCACAAGTG
GTCGCCATCGCCTCCAATATTGGCGGTAAGCAGGCGCTGGAAACAGTACAGCGCCTGCTGCCTGTACTGT
GCCAGGATCATGGACTGACCCCAGACCAGGTAGTCGCAATCGCGTCAAACGGAGGGGGAAAGCAAGCCCT
GGAAACCGTGCAAAGGTTGTTGCCGGTCCTTTGTCAAGACCACGGCCTTACACCGGAGCAAGTCGTGGCC
ATTGCAAGCAACATCGGTGGCAAACAGGCTCTTGAGACGGTTCAGAGACTTCTCCCAGTTCTCTGTCAAG
CCCACGGGCTGACTCCCGATCAAGTTGTAGCGATTGCGAATAACAATGGAGGGAAACAAGCATTGGAGAC
TGTCCAACGGCTCCTTCCCGTGTTGTGTCAAGCCCACGGTTTGACGCCTGCACAAGTGGTCGCCATCGCC
AACAACAACGGCGGTAAGCAGGCGCTGGAAACAGTACAGCGCCTGCTGCCTGTACTGTGCCAGGATCATG
GACTGACCCCAGACCAGGTAGTCGCAATCGCGTCGAACATTGGGGGAAAGCAAGCCCTGGAAACCGTGCA
AAGGTTGTTGCCGGTCCTTTGTCAAGACCACGGCCTTACACCGGAGCAAGTCGTGGCCATTGCATCCCAC
GACGGTGGCAAACAGGCTCTTGAGACGGTTCAGAGACTTCTCCCAGTTCTCTGTCAAGCCCACGGGCTGA
CTCCCGATCAAGTTGTAGCGATTGCGTCGAACATTGGAGGGAAACAAGCATTGGAGACTGTCCAACGGCT
CCTTCCCGTGTTGTGTCAAGCCCACGGTTTGACGCCTGCACAAGTGGTCGCCATCGCCAACAACAACGGC
GGTAAGCAGGCGCTGGAAACAGTACAGCGCCTGCTGCCTGTACTGTGCCAGGATCATGGACTGACACCCG
AACAGGTGGTCGCCATTGCTTCCCACGACGGAGGACGGCCAGCCTTGGAG
