>Addgene plasmid #47144 | TAL3425 | addgene partial sequence | sequence record 68654 | JDS-TALEN-F 5'-TAGGGGTCGGTAAACAGTGG-3'
GGCGGGTGAGCTTAGGGGGCCTCCGCTCCAGCTCGACACCGGGCAGCTGCTGAAGATCGCGAAGAGAGGG
GGAGTAACAGCGGTAGAGGCAGTGCACGCCTGGCGCAATGCGCTCACCGGGGCCCCCTTGAACCTGACCC
CAGACCAGGTAGTCGCAATCGCGTCGAACATTGGGGGAAAGCAAGCTCTGGAAACCGTGCAAAGGTTGTT
GCCGGTCCTTTGTCAAGACCACGGCCTTACACCGGAGCAAGTCGTGGCCATTGCATCCCACGACGGTGGC
AAACAGGCTCTTGAGACGGTTCAGAGACTTCTCCCAGTTCTCTGTCAAGCCCACGGGCTGACTCCCGATC
AAGTTGTAGCGATTGCGTCGAACATTGGAGGGAAACAAGCATTGGAGACTGTCCAACGGCTCCTTCCCGT
GTTGTGTCAAGCCCACGGTTTGACGCCTGCACAAGTGGTCGCCATCGCCAACAACAACGGCGGTAAGCAG
GCGCTGGAAACAGTACAGCGCCTGCTGCCTGTACTGTGCCAGGATCATGGACTGACCCCAGACCAGGTAG
TCGCAATCGCGAACAATAATGGGGGAAAGCAAGCCCTGGAAACCGTGCAAAGGTTGTTGCCGGTCCTTTG
TCAAGACCACGGCCTTACACCGGAGCAAGTCGTGGCCATTGCAAGCAATGGGGGTGGCAAACAGGCTCTT
GAGACGGTTCAGAGACTTCTCCCAGTTCTCTGTCAAGCCCACGGGCTGACTCCCGATCAAGTTGTAGCGA
TTGCGTCCAACGGTGGAGGGAAACAAGCATTGGAGACTGTCCAACGGCTCCTTCCCGTGTTGTGTCAAGC
CCACGGTTTGACGCCTGCACAAGTGGTCG
